Addgene plasmid #49052: pBABE-ddIPpoI
Purpose: Expresses the restriction enzyme under the control of Shield1
Depositing lab: Michael Kastan. Depositing organization: St. Jude Children's Research Hospital. Publication: Nucleolin mediates nucleosome disruption critical for DNA double-strand break repair. Goldstein M, Derheimer FA, Tait-Mulder J, Kastan MB. Proc Natl Acad Sci U S A. 2013 Sep 30. 10.1073/pnas.1306160110 PubMed 24082117.
Backbone
  Vector backbone: pBABE
  Vector type: Mammalian Expression, Retroviral
  Selectable markers: Puromycin
Growth in bacteria
  Bacterial resistance: Ampicillin, 100 μg/mL
  Growth temperature: 37°C
  Growth strain: DH5alpha
  Copy number: Unknown
Gene/Insert
  Gene/Insert name: DD-HA-ER-IPpoI
  Species: H. sapiens (human); Physarum polycephalum
  Insert size (bp): 1826
  Cloning method: Restriction Enzyme; 5′ cloning site BamHI (not destroyed); 3′ cloning site SalI (not destroyed)
  Sequencing primers: 5′ pBABE 5'; 3′ pBABE 3'
Terms and licenses: Academic/Nonprofit Terms; Industry Terms: Not Available to Industry
How to cite: pBABE-ddIPpoI was a gift from Michael Kastan (Addgene plasmid # 49052)
