[The description below was written by a language model from this plasmid's Addgene catalogue record and pLannotate feature annotations shown in this document.]
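Description:
pBABE-ddIPpoI is a Moloney murine leukemia virus–based retroviral vector built on the pBABE backbone for stable delivery and expression of a regulatable homing endonuclease in mammalian cells. In bacteria it is maintained through a high-copy ColE1/pUC-type origin and selected with ampicillin via the β-lactamase gene. The proviral region is bounded by MMLV long terminal repeats and carries a packaging signal followed by a truncated gag segment lacking its start codon, elements that allow the transcript to be encapsidated when the plasmid is introduced into a packaging cell line. No separate internal promoter is annotated upstream of the insert, so expression is presumably driven from the 5′ LTR as is usual for pBABE vectors. Downstream, an SV40 enhancer/early promoter drives puromycin N-acetyltransferase for selection of transduced cells.

The roughly 1.8 kb insert, cloned between BamHI and SalI, encodes a fusion protein, DD-HA-ER-IPpoI. It begins with the FKBP12 L106P destabilization domain, which targets the protein for degradation unless the ligand Shield1 is present. This is followed by an HA epitope tag for detection, an estrogen receptor fragment, and the I-PpoI homing endonuclease from Physarum polycephalum, which makes a four-base staggered cut in a ribosomal DNA target sequence. The catalogue lists human as a source species, whereas the automated annotation matches the receptor portion to mouse Esr1. Estrogen receptor fusions are commonly used for ligand-dependent control of nuclear access, although the record itself mentions only Shield1 control. The associated study concerns DNA double-strand break repair, consistent with using the construct to induce site-specific breaks on demand.
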