Features (pLannotate 1.2.2; 15 found; start..end, strand, type, name):
     52..381     +  promoter       SV40 promoter: SV40 enhancer and early promoter
    391..990     +  CDS            PuroR: puromycin N-acetyltransferase; pac from Streptomyces alboniger; confers resistance to puromycin
   1089..1210    +  LTR            3' LTR (ΔU3) (fragment): self-inactivating 3' long terminal repeat (LTR) from Moloney murine leukemia virus
   1211..1680    +  LTR            LTR: long terminal repeat from Moloney murine leukemia virus
   1746..1798    -  CDS            lacI (fragment): lac repressor; lacI; The lac repressor binds to the lac operator to inhibit transcription in E. coli. This inhibition can be relieved by adding lactose or isopropyl-β-D-thiogalactopyranoside (IPTG).
   1981..2569    -  rep_origin     ori: high-copy-number ColE1/pMB1/pBR322/pUC origin of replication
   2729..3589    -  CDS            AmpR: β-lactamase; bla; confers resistance to ampicillin, carbenicillin, and related antibiotics
   3590..3694    -  promoter       AmpR promoter: bla
   3725..4194    +  LTR            LTR: long terminal repeat from Moloney murine leukemia virus
   4318..4592    +  misc_feature   MESV Ψ (fragment): packaging signal of murine embryonic stem cell virus
   4659..5075    +  CDS            gag (truncated): truncated Moloney murine leukemia virus (MMLV) gag gene lacking the start codon
   5086..5409    +  CDS            DD: destabilization domain that can be stabilized by Shield1 in the ProteoTuner™ system L106P mutant of FKBP12
   5425..5451    +  CDS            3xHA (fragment): three tandem HA epitope tags
   5461..6417    +  CDS            Esr1 (fragment): ESR1_MOUSE - Also known as Esr, Estr, Estra, Nr3a1. Experimental evidence at protein level: Swiss-Prot protein existence level 1. Nuclear hormone receptor. The steroid hormones and their receptors are involved in the regulation of eukaryotic gene expression and affect cellular proliferation and differentiation in target tissues. Ligand-dependent nuclear transactivation involves either direct homodimer binding to a palindromic estrogen response element (ERE) sequence or association with other DNA-binding transcription factors, such as AP-1/c-Jun, c-Fos, ATF-2, Sp1 and Sp3, to mediate ERE- indep
   6424..32      +  CDS            PPO1_PHYPO (across the origin) (sequence partly withheld): Experimental evidence at protein level: Swiss-Prot protein existence level 1. Mediates the homing of a group I intron in the ribosomal DNA. Makes a four-base staggered cut in its ribosomal DNA target sequence. From Physarum polycephalum (Slime mold).
>Addgene plasmid #49052 | pBABE-ddIPpoI | addgene full sequence | sequence record 242765 | Addgene NGS Result
[32 nt withheld, positions 1-32]
TAAGTCGACCCTGTGGAATGTGTGTCAGTTAGGGTGTGGAAAGTCCCCAGGCTCCCCAGCAGGCAGAAGT
ATGCAAAGCATGCATCTCAATTAGTCAGCAACCAGGTGTGGAAAGTCCCCAGGCTCCCCAGCAGGCAGAA
GTATGCAAAGCATGCATCTCAATTAGTCAGCAACCATAGTCCCGCCCCTAACTCCGCCCATCCCGCCCCT
AACTCCGCCCAGTTCCGCCCATTCTCCGCCCCATGGCTGACTAATTTTTTTTATTTATGCAGAGGCCGAG
GCCGCCTCGGCCTCTGAGCTATTCCAGAAGTAGTGAGGAGGCTTTTTTGGAGGCCTAGGCTTTTGCAAAA
AGCTTACCATGACCGAGTACAAGCCCACGGTGCGCCTCGCCACCCGCGACGACGTCCCCAGGGCCGTACG
CACCCTCGCCGCCGCGTTCGCCGACTACCCCGCCACGCGCCACACCGTCGATCCGGACCGCCACATCGAG
CGGGTCACCGAGCTGCAAGAACTCTTCCTCACGCGCGTCGGGCTCGACATCGGCAAGGTGTGGGTCGCGG
ACGACGGCGCCGCGGTGGCGGTCTGGACCACGCCGGAGAGCGTCGAAGCGGGGGCGGTGTTCGCCGAGAT
CGGCCCGCGCATGGCCGAGTTGAGCGGTTCCCGGCTGGCCGCGCAGCAACAGATGGAAGGCCTCCTGGCG
CCGCACCGGCCCAAGGAGCCCGCGTGGTTCCTGGCCACCGTCGGCGTCTCGCCCGACCACCAGGGCAAGG
GTCTGGGCAGCGCCGTCGTGCTCCCCGGAGTGGAGGCGGCCGAGCGCGCCGGGGTGCCCGCCTTCCTGGA
GACCTCCGCGCCCCGCAACCTCCCCTTCTACGAGCGGCTCGGCTTCACCGTCACCGCCGACGTCGAGGTG
CCCGAAGGACCGCGCACCTGGTGCATGACCCGCAAGCCCGGTGCCTGACGCCCGCCCCACGACCCGCAGC
GCCCGACCGAAAGGAGCGCACGACCCCATGCATCGATAAAATAAAAGATTTTATTTAGTCTCCAGAAAAA
GGGGGGAATGAAAGACCCCACCTGTAGGTTTGGCAAGCTAGCTTAAGTAACGCCATTTTGCAAGGCATGG
AAAAATACATAACTGAGAATAGAGAAGTTCAGATCAAGGTCAGGAACAGATGGAACAGCTGAATATGGGC
CAAACAGGATATCTGTGGTAAGCAGTTCCTGCCCCGGCTCAGGGCCAAGAACAGATGGAACAGCTGAATA
TGGGCCAAACAGGATATCTGTGGTAAGCAGTTCCTGCCCCGGCTCAGGGCCAAGAACAGATGGTCCCCAG
ATGCGGTCCAGCCCTCAGCAGTTTCTAGAGAACCATCAGATGTTTCCAGGGTGCCCCAAGGACCTGAAAT
GACCCTGTGCCTTATTTGAACTAACCAATCAGTTCGCTTCTCGCTTCTGTTCGCGCGCTTCTGCTCCCCG
AGCTCAATAAAAGAGCCCACAACCCCTCACTCGGGGCGCCAGTCCTCCGATTGACTGAGTCGCCCGGGTA
CCCGTGTATCCAATAAACCCTCTTGCAGTTGCATCCGACTTGTGGTCTCGCTGTTCCTTGGGAGGGTCTC
CTCTGAGTGATTGACTACCCGTCAGCGGGGGTCTTTCACATGCAGCATGTATCAAAATTAATTTGGTTTT
TTTTCTTAAGTATTTACATTAAATGGCCATAGTTGCATTAATGAATCGGCCAACGCGCGGGGAGAGGCGG
TTTGCGTATTGGGCGCTCTTCCGCTTCCTCGCTCACTGACTCGCTGCGCTCGGTCGTTCGGCTGCGGCGA
GCGGTATCAGCTCACTCAAAGGCGGTAATACGGTTATCCACAGAATCAGGGGATAACGCAGGAAAGAACA
TGTGAGCAAAAGGCCAGCAAAAGGCCAGGAACCGTAAAAAGGCCGCGTTGCTGGCGTTTTTCCATAGGCT
CCGCCCCCCTGACGAGCATCACAAAAATCGACGCTCAAGTCAGAGGTGGCGAAACCCGACAGGACTATAA
AGATACCAGGCGTTTCCCCCTGGAAGCTCCCTCGTGCGCTCTCCTGTTCCGACCCTGCCGCTTACCGGAT
ACCTGTCCGCCTTTCTCCCTTCGGGAAGCGTGGCGCTTTCTCATAGCTCACGCTGTAGGTATCTCAGTTC
GGTGTAGGTCGTTCGCTCCAAGCTGGGCTGTGTGCACGAACCCCCCGTTCAGCCCGACCGCTGCGCCTTA
TCCGGTAACTATCGTCTTGAGTCCAACCCGGTAAGACACGACTTATCGCCACTGGCAGCAGCCACTGGTA
ACAGGATTAGCAGAGCGAGGTATGTAGGCGGTGCTACAGAGTTCTTGAAGTGGTGGCCTAACTACGGCTA
CACTAGAAGAACAGTATTTGGTATCTGCGCTCTGCTGAAGCCAGTTACCTTCGGAAAAAGAGTTGGTAGC
TCTTGATCCGGCAAACAAACCACCGCTGGTAGCGGTGGTTTTTTTGTTTGCAAGCAGCAGATTACGCGCA
GAAAAAAAGGATCTCAAGAAGATCCTTTGATCTTTTCTACGGGGTCTGACGCTCAGTGGAACGAAAACTC
ACGTTAAGGGATTTTGGTCATGAGATTATCAAAAAGGATCTTCACCTAGATCCTTTTGCGGCCGCAAATC
AATCTAAAGTATATATGAGTAAACTTGGTCTGACAGTTACCAATGCTTAATCAGTGAGGCACCTATCTCA
GCGATCTGTCTATTTCGTTCATCCATAGTTGCCTGACTCCCCGTCGTGTAGATAACTACGATACGGGAGG
GCTTACCATCTGGCCCCAGTGCTGCAATGATACCGCGAGACCCACGCTCACCGGCTCCAGATTTATCAGC
AATAAACCAGCCAGCCGGAAGGGCCGAGCGCAGAAGTGGTCCTGCAACTTTATCCGCCTCCATCCAGTCT
ATTAATTGTTGCCGGGAAGCTAGAGTAAGTAGTTCGCCAGTTAATAGTTTGCGCAACGTTGTTGCCATTG
CTACAGGCATCGTGGTGTCACGCTCGTCGTTTGGTATGGCTTCATTCAGCTCCGGTTCCCAACGATCAAG
GCGAGTTACATGATCCCCCATGTTGTGCAAAAAAGCGGTTAGCTCCTTCGGTCCTCCGATCGTTGTCAGA
AGTAAGTTGGCCGCAGTGTTATCACTCATGGTTATGGCAGCACTGCATAATTCTCTTACTGTCATGCCAT
CCGTAAGATGCTTTTCTGTGACTGGTGAGTACTCAACCAAGTCATTCTGAGAATAGTGTATGCGGCGACC
GAGTTGCTCTTGCCCGGCGTCAATACGGGATAATACCGCGCCACATAGCAGAACTTTAAAAGTGCTCATC
ATTGGAAAACGTTCTTCGGGGCGAAAACTCTCAAGGATCTTACCGCTGTTGAGATCCAGTTCGATGTAAC
CCACTCGTGCACCCAACTGATCTTCAGCATCTTTTACTTTCACCAGCGTTTCTGGGTGAGCAAAAACAGG
AAGGCAAAATGCCGCAAAAAAGGGAATAAGGGCGACACGGAAATGTTGAATACTCATACTCTTCCTTTTT
CAATATTATTGAAGCATTTATCAGGGTTATTGTCTCATGAGCGGATACATATTTGAATGTATTTAGAAAA
ATAAACAAATAGGGGTTCCGCGCACATTTCCCCGAAAAGTGCCACCTGCAGCCTGAATATGGGCCAAACA
GGATATCTGTGGTAAGCAGTTCCTGCCCCGGCTCAGGGCCAAGAACAGATGGAACAGCTGAATATGGGCC
AAACAGGATATCTGTGGTAAGCAGTTCCTGCCCCGGCTCAGGGCCAAGAACAGATGGTCCCCAGATGCGG
TCCAGCCCTCAGCAGTTTCTAGAGAACCATCAGATGTTTCCAGGGTGCCCCAAGGACCTGAAATGACCCT
GTGCCTTATTTGAACTAACCAATCAGTTCGCTTCTCGCTTCTGTTCGCGCGCTTCTGCTCCCCGAGCTCA
ATAAAAGAGCCCACAACCCCTCACTCGGGGCGCCAGTCCTCCGATTGACTGAGTCGCCCGGGTACCCGTG
TATCCAATAAACCCTCTTGCAGTTGCATCCGACTTGTGGTCTCGCTGTTCCTTGGGAGGGTCTCCTCTGA
GTGATTGACTACCCGTCAGCGGGGGTCTTTCATTTGGGGGCTCGTCCGGGATCGGGAGACCCCTGCCCAG
GGACCACCGACCCACCACCGGGAGGCAAGCTGGCCAGCAACTTATCTGTGTCTGTCCGATTGTCTAGTGT
CTATGACTGATTTTATGCGCCTGCGTCGGTACTAGTTAGCTAACTAGCTCTGTATCTGGCGGACCCGTGG
TGGAACTGACGAGTTCTGAACACCCGGCCGCAACCCTGGGAGACGTCCCAGGGACTTTGGGGGCCGTTTT
TGTGGCCCGACCTGAGGAAGGGAGTCGATGTGGAATCCGACCCCGTCAGGATATGTGGTTCTGGTAGGAG
ACGAGAACCTAAAACAGTTCCCGCCTCCGTCTGAATTTTTGCTTTCGGTTTGGAACCGAAGCCGCGCGTC
TTGTCTGCTGCAGCGCTGCAGCATCGTTCTGTGTTGTCTCTGTCTGACTGTGTTTCTGTATTTGTCTGAA
AATTAGGGCCAGACTGTTACCACTCCCTTAAGTTTGACCTTAGGTCACTGGAAAGATGTCGAGCGGATCG
CTCACAACCAGTCGGTAGATGTCAAGAAGAGACGTTGGGTTACCTTCTGCTCTGCAGAATGGCCAACCTT
TAACGTCGGATGGCCGCGAGACGGCACCTTTAACCGAGACCTCATCACCCAGGTTAAGATCAAGGTCTTT
TCACCTGGCCCGCATGGACACCCAGACCAGGTCCCCTACATCGTGACCTGGGAAGCCTTGGCTTTTGACC
CCCCTCCCTGGGTCAAGCCCTTTGTACACCCTAAGCCTCCGCCTCCTCTTCCTCCATCCGCCCCGTCTCT
CCCCCTTGAACCTCCTCGTTCGACCCCGCCTCGATCCTCCCTTTATCCAGCCCTCACTCCTTCTCTAGGC
GCCGGCCGGATCCATGGGAGTGCAGGTGCAGACTATCTCCCCAGGAGACGGGCGCACCTTCCCCAAGCGC
GGCCAGACCTGCGTGGTGCACTACACCGGGATGCTTGAAGATGGAAAGAAAGTTGATTCCTCCCGGGACA
GAAACAAGCCCTTTAAGTTTATGCTAGGCAAGCAGGAGGTGATCCGAGGCTGGGAAGAAGGGGTTGCCCA
GATGAGTGTGGGTCAGAGAGCCAAACTGACTATATCTCCAGATTATGCCTATGGTGCCACTGGGCACCCA
GGCATCATCCCACCACATGCCACTCTCGTCTTCGATGTGGAGCTTCTAAAACCGGAAGAATTCACCATGG
CATACCCATACGATGTTCCAGATTACGCTAGCGGATCTCGAAATGAAATGGGTGCTTCAGGAGACATGAG
GGCTGCCAACCTTTGGCCAAGCCCTCTTGTGATTAAGCACACTAAGAAGAATAGCCCTGCCTTGTCCTTG
ACAGCTGACCAGATGGTCAGTGCCTTGTTGGATGCTGAACCGCCCATGATCTATTCTGAATATGATCCTT
CTAGACCCTTCAGTGAAGCCTCAATGATGGGCTTATTGACCAACCTAGCAGATAGGGAGCTGGTTCATAT
GATCAACTGGGCAAAGAGAGTGCCAGGCTTTGGGGACTTGAATCTCCATGATCAGGTCCACCTTCTCGAG
TGTGCCTGGCTGGAGATTCTGATGATTGGTCTCGTCTGGCGCTCCATGGAACACCCGGGGAAGCTCCTGT
TTGCTCCTAACTTGCTCCTGGACAGGAATCAAGGTAAATGTGTGGAAGGCATGGTGGAGATCTTTGACAT
GTTGCTTGCTACGTCAAGTCGGTTCCGCATGATGAACCTGCAGGGTGAAGAGTTTGTGTGCCTCAAATCC
ATCATTTTGCTTAATTCCGGAGTGTACACGTTTCTGTCCAGCACCTTGAAGTCTCTGGAAGAGAAGGACC
ACATCCACCGTGTCCTGGACAAGATCACAGACACTTTGATCCACCTGATGGCCAAAGCTGGCCTGACTCT
GCAGCAGCAGCATCGCCGCCTAGCTCAGCTCCTTCTCATTCTTTCCCATATCCGGCATATGAGTAACAAA
CGCATGGAGCATCTCTACAACATGAAATGCAAGAACGTGGTACCCCTCTATGACCTGCTCCTGGAGATGT
TGGATGCCCACCGCCTTCATGCCCCAGCCAGTCGCATGGGAGTGCCCCCAGAGGAGCCCAGCCAGACCCA
GCTGGCCACCACCAGCTCCACTTCAGCACATTCCTTACAAACCTACTACATACCCCCGGAAGCAGAGGGC
TTCCCCAACACGATCGGATCTATG
[454 nt withheld, positions 6427-6880]
