>Addgene plasmid #49052 | pBABE-ddIPpoI | addgene partial sequence | sequence record 75254 | pBABE5 5'-CTTTATCCAGCCCTCAC-3'
AGGTGCAGACTATCTCCCCAGGAGACGGGCGCACCTTCCCCAAGCGCGGCCAGACCTGCGTGGTGCACTA
CACCGGGATGCTTGAAGATGGAAAGAAAGTTGATTCCTCCCGGGACAGAAACAAGCCCTTTAAGTTTATG
CTAGGCAAGCAGGAGGTGATCCGAGGCTGGGAAGAAGGGGTTGCCCAGATGAGTGTGGGTCAGAGAGCCA
AACTGACTATATCTCCAGATTATGCCTATGGTGCCACTGGGCACCCAGGCATCATCCCACCACATGCCAC
TCTCGTCTTCGATGTGGAGCTTCTAAAACCGGAAGAATTCACCATGGCATACCCATACGATGTTCCAGAT
TACGCTAGCGGATCTCGAAATGAAATGGGTGCTTCAGGAGACATGAGGGCTGCCAACCTTTGGCCAAGCC
CTCTTGTGATTAAGCACACTAAGAAGAATAGCCCTGCCTTGTCCTTGACAGCTGACCAGATGGTCAGTGC
CTTGTTGGATGCTGAACCGCCCATGATCTATTCTGAATATGATCCTTCTAGACCCTTCAGTGAAGCCTCA
ATGATGGGCTTATTGACCAACCTAGCAGATAGGGAGCTGGTTCATATGATCAACTGGGCAAAGAGAGTGC
CAGGCTTTGGGGACTTGAATCTCCATGATCAGGTCCACCTTCTCGAGTGTGCCTGGCTGGAGATTCTGAT
GATTGGTCTCGTCTGGCGCTCCATGGAACACCCGGGGAAGCTCCTGTTTGCTCCTAACTTGCTCCTGGAC
AGGAATCAAGGTAAATGTGTGGAAG
