>Addgene plasmid #49052 | pBABE-ddIPpoI | addgene partial sequence | sequence record 75255 | pBABE3 5'-ACCCTAACTGACACACATTCC-3'
[454 nt withheld, positions 1-454]
CATAGATCCGATCGTGTTGGGGAAGCCCTCTGCTTCCGGGGGTATGTAGTAGGTTTGTAAGGAATGTGCT
GAAGTGGAGCTGGTGGTGGCCAGCTGGGTCTGGCTGGGCTCCTCTGGGGGCACTCCCATGCGACTGGCTG
GGGCATGAAGGCGGTGGGCATCCAACATCTCCAGGAGCAGGTCATAGAGGGGTACCACGTTCTTGCATTT
CATGTTGTAGAGATGCTCCATGCGTTTGTTACTCATATGCCGGATATGGGAAAGAATGAGAAGGAGCTGA
GCTAGGCGGCGATGCTGCTGCTGCAGAGTCAGGCCAGCTTTG
